Addgene plasmid #234735: pU6-AAVS1-5-1kbdonor
Purpose: PseCAST crRNA targeting AAVS1-5, with 1 kb donor transposon
Depositing lab: David Liu. Publication: Programmable gene insertion in human cells with a laboratory-evolved CRISPR-associated transposase. Witte IP, Lampe GD, Eitzinger S, Miller SM, Berrios KN, McElroy AN, King RT, Stringham OG, Gelsinger DR, Vo PLH, Chen AT, Tolar J, Osborn MJ, Sternberg SH, Liu DR. Science. 2025 May 15;388(6748):eadt5199. doi: 10.1126/science.adt5199. Epub 2025 May 15. PubMed 40373119.
Backbone
  Vector backbone: pCMV with a BR322 origin
  Vector type: Mammalian Expression
Growth in bacteria
  Bacterial resistance: Ampicillin, 100 μg/mL
  Growth temperature: 37°C
  Growth strain: DH5alpha
  Copy number: High Copy
Gene/Insert
  Gene/Insert name: AAVS1-5 crRNA
  gRNA/shRNA sequence: Unspecified
  Species: Synthetic
  Cloning method: Other
Terms and licenses: Academic/Nonprofit Terms; Industry Terms: Not Available to Industry
Depositor comments: 1 kb transposon donor (second insert)
How to cite: pU6-AAVS1-5-1kbdonor was a gift from David Liu (Addgene plasmid # 234735 ; http://n2t.net/addgene:234735 ; RRID:Addgene_234735)
