[The description below was written by a language model from this plasmid's Addgene catalogue record and pLannotate feature annotations shown in this document.]
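Description:
pU6-AAVS1-5-1kbdonor is a compact (about 3.4 kb) mammalian expression plasmid that combines two components of a PseCAST CRISPR-associated transposase system on one molecule: a crRNA directed at a site designated AAVS1-5, and a roughly 1 kb donor transposon. The backbone is listed as a pCMV-type vector with a pBR322-family origin. The feature table shows a high-copy ColE1/pMB1-type ori and a β-lactamase gene with its own promoter, so the plasmid is maintained in E. coli under ampicillin selection. No mammalian selection marker is annotated.

The crRNA is driven by the human U6 promoter, an RNA polymerase III promoter suited to producing short, defined guide RNAs in human cells. The spacer sequence is recorded as unspecified. A short antisense match to an AAVS1 homology-arm sequence (PPP1R12C intron 1) appears in the table, but it lies downstream of the U6 cassette and its role is not stated. Downstream lie a T7 terminator and a partial superfolder GFP coding sequence of about 650 bp, preceded by a small EGFP-like fragment. This GFP-derived region probably forms much of the donor cargo, but the transposon ends are not annotated, so the donor's exact boundaries cannot be read from the table. Because the GFP match is partial and no dedicated mammalian promoter is annotated for it, it should not be assumed to be a functional reporter. The very short hits to attB1, the TEF1 promoter and SET1 are likely incidental matches.

The plasmid encodes no CAST proteins, so it would be co-delivered with separate plasmids expressing the transposase components. Its use is RNA-guided insertion of the donor at the AAVS1 locus in human cells.
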