Features (pLannotate 1.2.2; 11 found; start..end, strand, type, name):
    171..1031    -  CDS            AmpR: β-lactamase; bla; confers resistance to ampicillin, carbenicillin, and related antibiotics
   1032..1136    -  promoter       AmpR promoter: bla
   1174..1191    +  protein_bind   attB1 (fragment): mutant version of attB; recombination site for the Gateway® BP reaction BP Clonase™
   1243..1483    +  promoter       U6 promoter: RNA polymerase III promoter for human U6 snRNA
   1573..1589    +  promoter       TEF1 promoter (fragment): S. cerevisiae TEF1; promoter for EF-1α
   1603..1619    +  CDS            SET1 (fragment): solubility-enhancement tag derived from T7 phage gene 10B
   1627..1674    +  terminator     T7 terminator: transcription terminator for bacteriophage T7 RNA polymerase
   1772..1800    +  CDS            EGFP (fragment): enhanced GFP
   1813..1832    -  misc_feature   HA-L (fragment): left homology arm from the adeno-associated virus integration site (AAVS1) within intron 1 of the human PPP1R12C gene
   1846..2496    +  CDS            Superfolder GFP (fragment): Superfolder GFP is a basic (constitutively fluorescent) green fluorescent protein published in 2005, derived from Aequorea victoria. It is reported to be a very rapidly-maturing weak dimer.
   2765..3353    -  rep_origin     ori: high-copy-number ColE1/pMB1/pBR322/pUC origin of replication
>Addgene plasmid #234735 | pU6-AAVS1-5-1kbdonor | addgene full sequence | sequence record 467885 | Addgene NGS Result
GAAGATCCTTTGATCTTTTCTACGGGGTCTGACGCTCAGTGGAACGAAAACTCACGTTAAGGGATTTTGG
TCATGAGATTATCAAAAAGGATCTTCACCTAGATCCTTTTAAATTAAAAATGAAGTTTTAAATCAATCTA
AAGTATATATGAGTAAACTTGGTCTGACAGTTACCAATGCTTAATCAGTGAGGCACCTATCTCAGCGATC
TGTCTATTTCGTTCATCCATAGTTGCCTGACTCCCCGTCGTGTAGATAACTACGATACGGGAGGGCTTAC
CATCTGGCCCCAGTGCTGCAATGATACCGCGAGACCCACGCTCACCGGCTCCAGATTTATCAGCAATAAA
CCAGCCAGCCGGAAGGGCCGAGCGCAGAAGTGGTCCTGCAACTTTATCCGCCTCCATCCAGTCTATTAAT
TGTTGCCGGGAAGCTAGAGTAAGTAGTTCGCCAGTTAATAGTTTGCGCAACGTTGTTGCCATTGCTACAG
GCATCGTGGTGTCACGCTCGTCGTTTGGTATGGCTTCATTCAGCTCCGGTTCCCAACGATCAAGGCGAGT
TACATGATCCCCCATGTTGTGCAAAAAAGCGGTTAGCTCCTTCGGTCCTCCGATCGTTGTCAGAAGTAAG
TTGGCCGCAGTGTTATCACTCATGGTTATGGCAGCACTGCATAATTCTCTTACTGTCATGCCATCCGTAA
GATGCTTTTCTGTGACTGGTGAGTACTCAACCAAGTCATTCTGAGAATAGTGTATGCGGCGACCGAGTTG
CTCTTGCCCGGCGTCAATACGGGATAATACCGCGCCACATAGCAGAACTTTAAAAGTGCTCATCATTGGA
AAACGTTCTTCGGGGCGAAAACTCTCAAGGATCTTACCGCTGTTGAGATCCAGTTCGATGTAACCCACTC
GTGCACCCAACTGATCTTCAGCATCTTTTACTTTCACCAGCGTTTCTGGGTGAGCAAAAACAGGAAGGCA
AAATGCCGCAAAAAAGGGAATAAGGGCGACACGGAAATGTTGAATACTCATACTCTTCCTTTTTCAATAT
TATTGAAGCATTTATCAGGGTTATTGTCTCATGAGCGGATACATATTTGAATGTATTTAGAAAAATAAAC
AAATAGGGGTTCCGCGCACATTTCCCCGAAAAGTGCCACCTGACGTCGCTAGCTGTACAAAAAAGCAGGC
TTTAAAGGAACCAATTCAGTCGACTGGATCCGGTACCAAGGTCGGGCAGGAAGAGGGCCTATTTCCCATG
ATTCCTTCATATTTGCATATACGATACAAGGCTGTTAGAGAGATAATTAGAATTAATTTGACTGTAAACA
CAAAGATATTAGTACAAAATACGTGACGTAGAAAGTAATAATTTCTTGGGTAGTTTGCAGTTTTAAAATT
ATGTTTTAAAATGGACTATCATATGCTTACCGTAACTTGAAAGTATTTCGATTTCTTGGCTTTATATATC
TTGTGGAAAGGACGAAACACCGTGACCTGCCGTATAGGCAGCTGAAAATAATCCTGTCCCTAGTGGCCCC
ACTGTGGGGTGGTGACCTGCCGTATAGGCAGCTGAAAATTTTTTTTTTTCCTAGGCTGCTGCGCTGCTGC
CACCGCTGAGCAATAACTAGCATAACCCCTTGGGGCCTCTAAACGGGTCTTGAGGGGTTTTTTGCTGAAA
CCTCAGGCATTTGTTGTCGCTGCAACCATAGTTTGACATAATGCAACCATACCTTGACATAATTAAAGTC
ATACTCTGACATAAAGCCCCGGGCGTGGTGCCGATTCTGGTGGAACTGGATGGTGGGAAAAGCCCTGGAA
GATGCCATGACATGGTCACCACCGGGTAAAGGGGATGAAATTCAGCGTGCGCGGCGAAGGTGAAGGCGAT
GCAACCAATGGTAAACTGACGCTGAAGTTTATTTGCACCACGGGTAAACTGCCGGTTCCGTGGCCTACCC
TGGTCACCACGCTGACGTATGGTGTTCAGTGTTTCAGTCGTTACCCGGATCACATGAAACGCCACGACTT
TTTCAAGTCCGCGATGCCGGAAGGTTATGTCCAAGAACGTACCATCTCATTTAAAGATGACGGCACCTAC
AAAACGCGCGCCGAAGTGAAATTCGAAGGTGATACGCTGGTTAACCGTATTGAACTGAAAGGCATCGATT
TTAAGGAAGACGGTAATATTCTGGGCCATAAACTGGAATATAACTTCAATTCGCACAACGTGTACATCAC
CGCAGATAAGCAGAAGAACGGTATCAAGGCTAACTTCAAGATCCGCCATAATGTGGAAGATGGCAGCGTT
CAACTGGCCGACCACTATCAGCAAAACACCCCGATTGGTGATGGCCCGGTCCTGCTGCCGGACAATCATT
ACCTGAGCACGCAGTCTGTGCTGAGTAAAGATCCGAACGAAAAGCGTGACCACATGGTCCTGCTGGAATT
CGTGACCGCGGCCGGCATCACGCACGGTATGGACGAACTGTATAAAGGCTCATAACATCCCCTTTACCCG
GTGGGCTGGTTTTTTTGTTTTTAGCGTTATAACTTTTATTTCACTATGTCACTGTATGGTTGCATTTTAT
GTCAGTGAATGGTTGCAGGTTTTTTGTAAGTTATTGATATGCCTATCCAGTGTATGTCACGCTTTGCTTG
CAGCGACAAAGCTTGGGCCGCTCGAGGTACCTCTCTACATATGACATGTGAGCAAAAGGCCAGCAAAAGG
CCAGGAACCGTAAAAAGGCCGCGTTGCTGGCGTTTTTCCATAGGCTCCGCCCCCCTGACGAGCATCACAA
AAATCGACGCTCAAGTCAGAGGTGGCGAAACCCGACAGGACTATAAAGATACCAGGCGTTTCCCCCTGGA
AGCTCCCTCGTGCGCTCTCCTGTTCCGACCCTGCCGCTTACCGGATACCTGTCCGCCTTTCTCCCTTCGG
GAAGCGTGGCGCTTTCTCATAGCTCACGCTGTAGGTATCTCAGTTCGGTGTAGGTCGTTCGCTCCAAGCT
GGGCTGTGTGCACGAACCCCCCGTTCAGCCCGACCGCTGCGCCTTATCCGGTAACTATCGTCTTGAGTCC
AACCCGGTAAGACACGACTTATCGCCACTGGCAGCAGCCACTGGTAACAGGATTAGCAGAGCGAGGTATG
TAGGCGGTGCTACAGAGTTCTTGAAGTGGTGGCCTAACTACGGCTACACTAGAAGAACAGTATTTGGTAT
CTGCGCTCTGCTGAAGCCAGTTACCTTCGGAAAAAGAGTTGGTAGCTCTTGATCCGGCAAACAAACCACC
GCTGGTAGCGGTGGTTTTTTTGTTTGCAAGCAGCAGATTACGCGCAGAAAAAAAGGATCTCAA
